>Addgene plasmid #180559 | KTK_037 | addgene full sequence | sequence record 358946 | Addgene NGS Result
CTCATGGTTATGGCAGCACTGCATAATTCTCTTACTGTCATGCCATCCGTAAGATGCTTTTCTGTGACTG
GTGAGTACTCAACCAAGTCATTCTGAGAATAGTGTATGCGGCGACCGAGTTGCTCTTGCCCGGCGTCAAT
ACGGGATAATACCGCGCCACATAGCAGAACTTTAAAAGTGCTCATCATTGGAAAACGTTCTTCGGGGCGA
AAACTCTCAAGGATCTTACCGCTGTTGAGATCCAGTTCGATGTAACCCACTCGTGCACCCAACTGATCTT
CAGCATCTTTTACTTTCACCAGCGTTTCTGGGTGAGCAAAAACAGGAAGGCAAAATGCCGCAAAAAAGGG
AATAAGGGCGACACGGAAATGTTGAATACTCATACTCTTCCTTTTTCAATATTATTGAAGCATTTATCAG
GGTTATTGTCTCATGAGCGGATACATATTTGAATGTATTTAGAAAAATAAACAAATAGGGGTTCCGCGCA
CATTTCCCCGAAAAGTGCCACCTGTCATGACCAAAATCCCTTAACGTGAGTTTTCGTTCCACTGAGCGTC
AGACCCCGTAGAAAAGATCAAAGGATCTTCTTGAGATCCTTTTTTTCTGCGCGTAATCTGCTGCTTGCAA
ACAAAAAAACCACCGCTACCAGCGGTGGTTTGTTTGCCGGATCAAGAGCTACCAACTCTTTTTCCGAAGG
TAACTGGCTTCAGCAGAGCGCAGATACCAAATACTGTTCTTCTAGTGTAGCCGTAGTTAGGCCACCACTT
CAAGAACTCTGTAGCACCGCCTACATACCTCGCTCTGCTAATCCTGTTACCAGTGGCTGCTGCCAGTGGC
GATAAGTCGTGTCTTACCGGGTTGGACTCAAGACGATAGTTACCGGATAAGGCGCAGCGGTCGGGCTGAA
CGGGGGGTTCGTGCACACAGCCCAGCTTGGAGCGAACGACCTACACCGAACTGAGATACCTACAGCGTGA
GCTATGAGAAAGCGCCACGCTTCCCGAAGGGAGAAAGGCGGACAGGTATCCGGTAAGCGGCAGGGTCGGA
ACAGGAGAGCGCACGAGGGAGCTTCCAGGGGGAAACGCCTGGTATCTTTATAGTCCTGTCGGGTTTCGCC
ACCTCTGACTTGAGCGTCGATTTTTGTGATGCTCGTCAGGGGGGCGGAGCCTATGGAAAAACGCCAGCAA
CGCGGCCTTTTTACGGTTCCTGGCCTTTTGCTGGCCTTTTGCTCACATGTTCTTTCCTGCGTTATCCCCT
GATTCTGTGGATAACCGTAGTCGGTCTCATTCTTAAGACGAACAATAAGGCCGCAAATCGCGGCCTTTTT
TATTGATAACAAAAAACGTGAGACCAAGATTATCAAAAAGGATCTTCACCTAGATCCTTTTAAATTAAAA
ATGAAGTTTTAAATCAATCTAAAGTATATATGAGTAAACTTGGTCTGACAGTTACCAATGCTTAATCAGT
GAGGCACCTATCTCAGCGATCTGTCTATTTCGTTCATCCATAGTTGCCTGACTCCCCGTCGTGTAGATAA
CTACGATACGGGAGGGCTTACCATCTGGCCCCAGTGCTGCAATGATACCGCGGGACCCACGCTCACCGGC
TCCAGATTTATCAGCAATAAACCAGCCAGCCGGAAGGGCCGAGCGCAGAAGTGGTCCTGCAACTTTATCC
GCCTCCATCCAGTCTATTAATTGTTGCCGGGAAGCTAGAGTAAGTAGTTCGCCAGTTAATAGTTTGCGCA
ACGTTGTTGCCATTGCTACAGGCATCGTGGTGTCACGCTCGTCGTTTGGTATGGCTTCATTCAGCTCCGG
TTCCCAACGATCAAGGCGAGTTACATGATCCCCCATGTTGTGCAAAAAAGCGGTTAGCTCCTTCGGTCCT
CCGATCGTTGTCAGAAGTAAGTTGGCCGCAGTGTTATCA
Features (pLannotate 1.2.2; 3 found; start..end, strand, type, name):
    384..488     -  promoter       AmpR promoter: bla
    591..1179    +  rep_origin     ori: high-copy-number ColE1/pMB1/pBR322/pUC origin of replication
   1452..383     -  CDS            AmpR (across the origin): β-lactamase; bla; confers resistance to ampicillin, carbenicillin, and related antibiotics
