[The description below was written by a language model from this plasmid's Addgene catalogue record and pLannotate feature annotations shown in this document.]
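Description:
KTK_037 is a small bacterial entry (part-storage) vector from the Komagataeibacter Tool Kit, a modular cloning system designed for building multigene constructs and programmed protein secretion in cellulose-producing bacteria. Its payload is the synthetic L3S1P22 terminator, a transcriptional terminator held as a standardised part so that it can be combined with promoters, coding sequences and other elements when transcription units are assembled. The record gives the cloning method only as restriction enzyme-based and does not state the flanking sites or overhangs. The terminator itself was not picked up by the automated annotation, so its position in the sequence is not documented here.

The sequenced plasmid is about 1.9 kb, and the feature table identifies only maintenance elements: a high-copy ColE1/pMB1/pUC-type origin of replication, and the bla gene encoding β-lactamase with its native AmpR promoter, which confers resistance to ampicillin and related antibiotics. This agrees with the catalogue's high copy number and ampicillin selection in a standard E. coli cloning strain.

It fits less well with the listed backbone, pSEVA331. That name normally denotes a broad-host-range chloramphenicol-resistance vector, and no such elements are annotated. The backbone entry may therefore reflect the toolkit's destination vectors rather than this entry plasmid, though the record does not resolve the discrepancy. Although catalogued as a bacterial expression vector, the plasmid has no annotated expression cassette of its own. Its practical role is as a source of a terminator part for downstream assembly into constructs intended for Komagataeibacter or related hosts.
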