Addgene plasmid #180559: KTK_037
Purpose: Entry vector containing L3S1P22 terminator
Depositing lab: Tom Ellis. Depositing organization: Imperial College London. Publication: Komagataeibacter Tool Kit (KTK): A Modular Cloning System for Multigene Constructs and Programmed Protein Secretion from Cellulose Producing Bacteria. Goosens VJ, Walker KT, Aragon SM, Singh A, Senthivel VR, Dekker L, Caro-Astorga J, Buat MLA, Song W, Lee KY, Ellis T. ACS Synth Biol. 2021 Dec 17;10(12):3422-3434. doi: 10.1021/acssynbio.1c00358. Epub 2021 Nov 12. PubMed 34767345.
Backbone
  Vector backbone: pSEVA331
  Vector type: Bacterial Expression
Growth in bacteria
  Bacterial resistance: Ampicillin, 100 μg/mL
  Growth temperature: 37°C
  Growth strain: DH5alpha
  Copy number: High Copy
Gene/Insert
  Gene/Insert name: L3S1P22 terminator
  Species: Synthetic
  Cloning method: Restriction Enzyme; 5′ cloning site unknown (unknown if destroyed)
Terms and licenses: Academic/Nonprofit Terms; Industry Terms: Not Available to Industry
Depositor comments: Read the preprint at https://www.biorxiv.org/content/10.1101/2021.06.09.447691v1.full
How to cite: KTK_037 was a gift from Tom Ellis (Addgene plasmid # 180559 ; http://n2t.net/addgene:180559 ; RRID:Addgene_180559)
